>Addgene plasmid #11559 | pEBB-XIAPmut | addgene partial sequence | sequence record 21401 | EF1a-F 5'-TCAAGCCTCAGACAGTGGTTC-3'
TCTCTAGAGATCCCTCGACCTCGAGATCCATTGTGCTGGATCTCACCATGGACTACAAAGACGATGACGA
CAAGGGATCCATGACTTTTAACAGTTTTGAAGGATCTAAAACTTGTGTACCTGCAGACATCAATAAGGAA
GAAGAATTTGTAGAAGAGTTTAATAGATTAAAAACTTTTGCTAATTTTCCAAGTGGTAGTCCTGTTTCAG
CATCAACACTGGCACGAGCAGGGTTTCTTTATACTGGTGAAGGAGATACCGTGCGGTGCTTTAGTTGTCA
TGCAGCTGTAGATAGATGGCAATATGGAGACTCAGCAGTTGGAAGACACAGGAAAGTATCCCCAAATTGC
AGATTTATCAACGGCTTTTATCTTGAAAATAGTGCCACGCAGTCTACAAATTCTGGTATCCAGAATGGTC
AGTACAAAGTTGAAAACTATCTGGGAAGCAGAGATCATTTTGCCTTAGACAGGCCATCTGAGACACATGC
AGACTATCTTTTGAGAACTGGGCAGGTTGTAGATATATCAGACACCATATACCCGAGGAACCCTGCCATG
TATAGTGAAGAAGCTAGATTAAAGTCCTTTCAGAACTGGCCAGACTATGCTCACCTAACCCCAAGAGAGT
TAGCAAGTGCTGGACTCTACTACACAGGTATTGGTGACCAAGTGCAGTGCTTTTGTTGTGGTGGAAAAC
