[The description below was written by a language model from this plasmid's Addgene catalogue record.]
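Description:
pEBB-XIAPmut is a mammalian expression plasmid built on the pEBB backbone (about 5.35 kb without insert). It carries a roughly 1.5 kb human XIAP coding sequence (also known as BIRC4, API3, hIAP-3, among other aliases). The insert was placed between BamHI and NotI sites, both of which remain intact, so the open reading frame can be excised or exchanged. It sits downstream of a backbone-encoded Flag epitope, giving an N-terminally Flag-tagged protein that can be detected or immunoprecipitated with anti-Flag reagents. In bacteria the plasmid is maintained at high copy number under ampicillin selection. The record includes no feature table, and it does not state the promoter driving expression, the polyadenylation signal, the origin of replication or any mammalian selection marker.

The defining feature of the construct is a point mutation changing histidine 467 to alanine. XIAP is an inhibitor-of-apoptosis protein with a C-terminal RING domain, and residue 467 lies in that C-terminal region. The associated study concerns the ubiquitin protein ligase activity of IAPs and their proteasomal degradation in response to apoptotic stimuli. In that context the substitution is most plausibly meant to disrupt RING-dependent ligase function, although the record does not describe the phenotype explicitly. The plasmid would typically be transfected into mammalian cells alongside wild-type XIAP, to compare protein stability, ubiquitination and anti-apoptotic behaviour when this residue is altered.
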