Addgene plasmid #11559: pEBB-XIAPmut
Depositing lab: Jon Ashwell. Depositing organization: National Cancer Institute (NCI). Publication: Ubiquitin protein ligase activity of IAPs and their degradation in proteasomes in response to apoptotic stimuli. Yang Y, Fang S, Jensen JP, Weissman AM, Ashwell JD. Science 2000 May 5;288(5467):874-7. 10.1126/science.288.5467.874 PubMed 10797013.
Backbone
  Vector backbone: pEBB
  Backbone size w/o insert (bp): 5353
  Vector type: Mammalian Expression
Growth in bacteria
  Bacterial resistance: Ampicillin, 100 μg/mL
  Growth temperature: 37°C
  Growth strain: DH5alpha
  Copy number: High Copy
Gene/Insert
  Gene/Insert name: XIAPmut (alt name: XIAP)
  Species: H. sapiens (human)
  Insert size (bp): 1500
  Mutation: changed his 467 to Alanine
  Entrez Gene: XIAP (a.k.a. API3, BIRC4, IAP-3, ILP1, MIHA, XLP2, hIAP-3, hIAP3)
  Tag / fusion protein: Flag (N terminal on backbone)
  Cloning method: Restriction Enzyme; 5′ cloning site BamH1 (not destroyed); 3′ cloning site NotI (not destroyed)
  Sequencing primers: 5′ cctattgtgctgatg
Terms and licenses: Academic/Nonprofit Terms; Industry Terms: Not Available to Industry
How to cite: pEBB-XIAPmut was a gift from Jon Ashwell (Addgene plasmid # 11559 ; http://n2t.net/addgene:11559 ; RRID:Addgene_11559)
